Addgene plasmid #65282: pCDH_TNF-SBP-EGFP
Purpose: TNF reporter only (no hook) (RUSH system)
Depositing lab: Franck Perez. Depositing organization: Institut Curie. Publication: Synchronization of secretory protein traffic in populations of cells. Boncompain G, Divoux S, Gareil N, de Forges H, Lescure A, Latreche L, Mercanti V, Jollivet F, Raposo G, Perez F. Nat Methods. 2012 Mar 11;9(5):493-8. doi: 10.1038/nmeth.1928. PubMed 22406856.
Backbone
  Vector backbone: pCDH-CMV-MCS-EF1-puro
  Backbone manufacturer: system biosciences
  Vector type: Lentiviral
  Selectable markers: Puromycin
Growth in bacteria
  Bacterial resistance: Ampicillin, 100 μg/mL
  Growth temperature: 37°C
  Growth strain: Stbl3
  Copy number: High Copy
Gene/Insert
  Gene/Insert name: TNF
  Species: H. sapiens (human)
  Entrez Gene: TNF (a.k.a. DIF, IMD127, TNF-alpha, TNFA, TNFSF2, TNLG1F)
  Promoter: CMV
  Tag / fusion protein: Streptavidin Binding Protein (SBP) (C terminal on insert); EGFP (C terminal on insert)
  Cloning method: Unknown
  Sequencing primers: 5′ CMV Forward; 3′ EGFP-N
Terms and licenses: Academic/Nonprofit Terms; Industry Terms: Not Available to Industry
Depositor comments: luminal tagging
How to cite: pCDH_TNF-SBP-EGFP was a gift from Franck Perez (Addgene plasmid # 65282 ; http://n2t.net/addgene:65282 ; RRID:Addgene_65282)
