[The description below was written by a language model from this plasmid's Addgene catalogue record and the feature table of its GenBank file.]
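Description:
pCDH_TNF-SBP-EGFP is an 8,994 bp lentiviral transfer plasmid built on the pCDH-CMV-MCS-EF1-puro backbone. It expresses a human TNF reporter for the RUSH (retention using selective hooks) system of synchronized secretory trafficking. It is maintained in E. coli through a high-copy ColE1/pUC-type origin and an ampicillin resistance gene. The viral portion has a self-inactivating HIV-1 design: a truncated 5' LTR, the Psi packaging signal, the RRE for Rev-dependent RNA export, the cPPT/CTS element, a WPRE to boost transcript expression, and a U3-deleted 3' LTR. An SV40 polyadenylation signal and an SV40 origin follow the 3' LTR. Packaging functions are not encoded on this plasmid and must be supplied in trans.

The CMV immediate-early promoter drives TNF fused at its C terminus to streptavidin-binding peptide (SBP) and then EGFP. The feature table annotates SBP and EGFP but not the TNF coding sequence itself, which presumably lies in the unannotated stretch between the promoter and SBP. The depositor describes the tagging as luminal, which fits TNF being a type II membrane protein whose C terminus faces the lumen of the secretory pathway. A second cassette uses an EF-1-alpha core promoter joined to an HTLV-1 LTR fragment to drive puromycin N-acetyltransferase, allowing selection of transduced mammalian cells.

In RUSH, an SBP-tagged reporter is held in a donor compartment by a streptavidin-fused "hook" and released synchronously by adding biotin. This construct carries the reporter only, with no hook. By itself it would give unretained, fluorescently trackable TNF, for example as a control or for combination with a separately supplied hook.
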