LOCUS       Exported 8994 bp ds-DNA circular SYN 12-MAY-2021
DEFINITION  TNF reporter only (no hook) (RUSH system).
ACCESSION   .
VERSION     .
KEYWORDS    pCDH_TNF-SBP-EGFP
SOURCE      synthetic DNA construct
  ORGANISM  synthetic DNA construct
REFERENCE   1 (bases 1 to 8994)
  AUTHORS   Boncompain G, Divoux S, Gareil N, de Forges H, Lescure A, Latreche
            L, Mercanti V, Jollivet F, Raposo G, Perez F
  TITLE     Synchronization of secretory protein traffic in populations of
            cells.
  JOURNAL   Nat Methods. 2012 Mar 11;9(5):493-8. doi: 10.1038/nmeth.1928.
  PUBMED    22406856
REFERENCE   2 (bases 1 to 8994)
  AUTHORS   .
  TITLE     Direct Submission
  JOURNAL   Exported May 12, 2021 from SnapGene Server 1.1.58
            http://www.snapgene.com
FEATURES             Location/Qualifiers
     source          1..8994
                     /organism="synthetic DNA construct"
                     /mol_type="other DNA"
     LTR             234..414
                     /label=5' LTR (truncated)
                     /note="truncated 5' long terminal repeat (LTR) from HIV-1"
     misc_feature    458..583
                     /label=HIV-1 Psi
                     /note="packaging signal of human immunodeficiency virus
                     type 1"
     misc_feature    1076..1309
                     /label=RRE
                     /note="The Rev response element (RRE) of HIV-1 allows for
                     Rev-dependent mRNA export from the nucleus to the
                     cytoplasm."
     CDS             1493..1537
                     /codon_start=1
                     /product="antigenic peptide corresponding to amino acids
                     655 to 669 of the HIV envelope protein gp41 (Lutje Hulsik
                     et al., 2013)"
                     /label=gp41 peptide
                     /note="recognized by the 2H10 single-chain llama nanobody"
                     /translation="KNEQELLELDKWASL"
     misc_feature    1798..1915
                     /label=cPPT/CTS
                     /note="central polypurine tract and central termination
                     sequence of HIV-1"
     promoter        2005..2208
                     /label=CMV promoter
                     /note="human cytomegalovirus (CMV) immediate early
                     promoter"
     primer_bind     2159..2179
                     /label=CMV-F
                     /note="Human CMV immediate early promoter, forward primer"
     primer_bind     2205..2229
                     /label=LNCX
                     /note="Human CMV promoter, forward primer"
     CDS             3049..3162
                     /codon_start=1
                     /product="streptavidin-binding peptide"
                     /label=SBP
                     /note="selected from a peptide library; binds streptavidin
                     with nanomolar affinity (Keefe et al., 2001)"
                     /translation="MDEKTTGWRGGHVVEGLAGELEQLRARLEHHPQGQREP"
     CDS             3172..3888
                     /codon_start=1
                     /product="enhanced GFP"
                     /label=EGFP
                     /translation="MVSKGEELFTGVVPILVELDGDVNGHKFSVSGEGEGDATYGKLTL
                     KFICTTGKLPVPWPTLVTTLTYGVQCFSRYPDHMKQHDFFKSAMPEGYVQERTIFFKDD
                     GNYKTRAEVKFEGDTLVNRIELKGIDFKEDGNILGHKLEYNYNSHNVYIMADKQKNGIK
                     VNFKIRHNIEDGSVQLADHYQQNTPIGDGPVLLPDNHYLSTQSALSKDPNEKRDHMVLL
                     EFVTAAGITLGMDELYK"
     CDS             3172..3888
                     /codon_start=1
                     /product="the original enhanced GFP (Yang et al., 1996)"
                     /label=EGFP
                     /note="mammalian codon-optimized"
                     /translation="MVSKGEELFTGVVPILVELDGDVNGHKFSVSGEGEGDATYGKLTL
                     KFICTTGKLPVPWPTLVTTLTYGVQCFSRYPDHMKQHDFFKSAMPEGYVQERTIFFKDD
                     GNYKTRAEVKFEGDTLVNRIELKGIDFKEDGNILGHKLEYNYNSHNVYIMADKQKNGIK
                     VNFKIRHNIEDGSVQLADHYQQNTPIGDGPVLLPDNHYLSTQSALSKDPNEKRDHMVLL
                     EFVTAAGITLGMDELYK"
     primer_bind     complement(3217..3238)
                     /label=EGFP-N
                     /note="EGFP, reverse primer"
     primer_bind     complement(3478..3497)
                     /label=EXFP-R
                     /note="For distinguishing EGFP variants, reverse primer"
     primer_bind     3825..3846
                     /label=EGFP-C
                     /note="EGFP, forward primer"
     promoter        3964..4175
                     /label=EF-1-alpha core promoter
                     /note="core promoter for human elongation factor
                     EF-1-alpha"
     LTR             4188..4456
                     /label=5' LTR (truncated)
                     /note="truncated 5' long terminal repeat (LTR) from human
                     T-cell leukemia virus (HTLV) type 1"
     CDS             4483..5082
                     /codon_start=1
                     /gene="pac from Streptomyces alboniger"
                     /product="puromycin N-acetyltransferase"
                     /label=PuroR
                     /note="confers resistance to puromycin"
                     /translation="MTEYKPTVRLATRDDVPRAVRTLAAAFADYPATRHTVDPDRHIER
                     VTELQELFLTRVGLDIGKVWVADDGAAVAVWTTPESVEAGAVFAEIGPRMAELSGSRLA
                     AQQQMEGLLAPHRPKEPAWFLATVGVSPDHQGKGLGSAVVLPGVEAAERAGVPAFLETS
                     APRNLPFYERLGFTVTADVEVPEGPRTWCMTRKPGA"
     primer_bind     complement(4483..4502)
                     /label=Puro-R
                     /note="Puromycin resistance gene, reverse primer. Also
                     called puro-variant-R"
     primer_bind     4979..4999
                     /label=Puro-F
                     /note="Puromycin resistance gene, forward primer"
     misc_feature    5089..5677
                     /label=WPRE
                     /note="woodchuck hepatitis virus posttranscriptional
                     regulatory element"
     primer_bind     complement(5142..5162)
                     /label=WPRE-R
                     /note="WPRE, reverse primer"
     CDS             complement(5560..5571)
                     /codon_start=1
                     /product="Factor Xa recognition and cleavage site"
                     /label=Factor Xa site
                     /translation="IEGR"
     LTR             5751..5984
                     /label=3' LTR (Delta-U3)
                     /note="self-inactivating 3' long terminal repeat (LTR) from
                     HIV-1"
     polyA_signal    6056..6177
                     /label=SV40 poly(A) signal
                     /note="SV40 polyadenylation signal"
     primer_bind     complement(6093..6112)
                     /label=SV40pA-R
                     /note="SV40 polyA, reverse primer"
     primer_bind     6147..6166
                     /label=EBV-rev
                     /note="SV40 polyA terminator, reverse primer"
     rep_origin      6196..6331
                     /label=SV40 ori
                     /note="SV40 origin of replication"
     primer_bind     6258..6277
                     /label=SV40pro-F
                     /note="SV40 promoter/origin, forward primer"
     primer_bind     complement(6369..6385)
                     /label=M13 rev
                     /note="common sequencing primer, one of multiple similar
                     variants"
     primer_bind     complement(6369..6385)
                     /label=M13 Reverse
                     /note="In lacZ gene. Also called M13-rev"
     primer_bind     complement(6382..6404)
                     /label=M13/pUC Reverse
                     /note="In lacZ gene"
     protein_bind    6393..6409
                     /label=lac operator
                     /bound_moiety="lac repressor encoded by lacI"
                     /note="The lac repressor binds to the lac operator to
                     inhibit transcription in E. coli. This inhibition can be
                     relieved by adding lactose or
                     isopropyl-beta-D-thiogalactopyranoside (IPTG)."
     promoter        complement(6417..6447)
                     /label=lac promoter
                     /note="promoter for the E. coli lac operon"
     protein_bind    6462..6483
                     /label=CAP binding site
                     /bound_moiety="E. coli catabolite activator protein"
                     /note="CAP binding activates transcription in the presence
                     of cAMP."
     primer_bind     complement(6600..6617)
                     /label=L4440
                     /note="L4440 vector, forward primer"
     rep_origin      complement(6771..7359)
                     /direction=LEFT
                     /label=ori
                     /note="high-copy-number ColE1/pMB1/pBR322/pUC origin of
                     replication"
     primer_bind     complement(6851..6870)
                     /label=pBR322ori-F
                     /note="pBR322 origin, forward primer"
     CDS             complement(7530..8390)
                     /codon_start=1
                     /gene="bla"
                     /product="beta-lactamase"
                     /label=AmpR
                     /note="confers resistance to ampicillin, carbenicillin, and
                     related antibiotics"
                     /translation="MSIQHFRVALIPFFAAFCLPVFAHPETLVKVKDAEDQLGARVGYI
                     ELDLNSGKILESFRPEERFPMMSTFKVLLCGAVLSRIDAGQEQLGRRIHYSQNDLVEYS
                     PVTEKHLTDGMTVRELCSAAITMSDNTAANLLLTTIGGPKELTAFLHNMGDHVTRLDRW
                     EPELNEAIPNDERDTTMPVAMATTLRKLLTGELLTLASRQQLIDWMEADKVAGPLLRSA
                     LPAGWFIADKSGAGERGSRGIIAALGPDGKPSRIVVIYTTGSQATMDERNRQIAEIGAS
                     LIKHW"
     primer_bind     8153..8172
                     /label=Amp-R
                     /note="Ampicillin resistance gene, reverse primer"
     promoter        complement(8391..8495)
                     /gene="bla"
                     /label=AmpR promoter
     primer_bind     8563..8581
                     /label=pBRforEco
                     /note="pBR322 vectors, upsteam of EcoRI site, forward
                     primer"
     primer_bind     complement(8619..8641)
                     /label=pGEX 3'
                     /note="pGEX vectors, reverse primer"
     primer_bind     8741..8760
                     /label=pRS-marker
                     /note="pRS vectors, use to sequence yeast selectable
                     marker"
     primer_bind     8954..8976
                     /label=M13/pUC Forward
                     /note="In lacZ gene"
     primer_bind     8968..8985
                     /label=M13 Forward
                     /note="In lacZ gene. Also called M13-F20 or M13 (-21)
                     Forward"
     primer_bind     8969..8985
                     /label=M13 fwd
                     /note="common sequencing primer, one of multiple similar
                     variants"
ORIGIN
        1 acgcgtgtag tcttatgcaa tactcttgta gtcttgcaac atggtaacga tgagttagca
       61 acatgcctta caaggagaga aaaagcaccg tgcatgccga ttggtggaag taaggtggta
      121 cgatcgtgcc ttattaggaa ggcaacagac gggtctgaca tggattggac gaaccactga
      181 attgccgcat tgcagagata ttgtatttaa gtgcctagct cgatacaata aacgggtctc
      241 tctggttaga ccagatctga gcctgggagc tctctggcta actagggaac ccactgctta
      301 agcctcaata aagcttgcct tgagtgcttc aagtagtgtg tgcccgtctg ttgtgtgact
      361 ctggtaacta gagatccctc agaccctttt agtcagtgtg gaaaatctct agcagtggcg
      421 cccgaacagg gacctgaaag cgaaagggaa accagagctc tctcgacgca ggactcggct
      481 tgctgaagcg cgcacggcaa gaggcgaggg gcggcgactg gtgagtacgc caaaaatttt
      541 gactagcgga ggctagaagg agagagatgg gtgcgagagc gtcagtatta agcgggggag
      601 aattagatcg cgatgggaaa aaattcggtt aaggccaggg ggaaagaaaa aatataaatt
      661 aaaacatata gtatgggcaa gcagggagct agaacgattc gcagttaatc ctggcctgtt
      721 agaaacatca gaaggctgta gacaaatact gggacagcta caaccatccc ttcagacagg
      781 atcagaagaa cttagatcat tatataatac agtagcaacc ctctattgtg tgcatcaaag
      841 gatagagata aaagacacca aggaagcttt agacaagata gaggaagagc aaaacaaaag
      901 taagaccacc gcacagcaag cggccactga tcttcagacc tggaggagga gatatgaggg
      961 acaattggag aagtgaatta tataaatata aagtagtaaa aattgaacca ttaggagtag
     1021 cacccaccaa ggcaaagaga agagtggtgc agagagaaaa aagagcagtg ggaataggag
     1081 ctttgttcct tgggttcttg ggagcagcag gaagcactat gggcgcagcc tcaatgacgc
     1141 tgacggtaca ggccagacaa ttattgtctg gtatagtgca gcagcagaac aatttgctga
     1201 gggctattga ggcgcaacag catctgttgc aactcacagt ctggggcatc aagcagctcc
     1261 aggcaagaat cctggctgtg gaaagatacc taaaggatca acagctcctg gggatttggg
     1321 gttgctctgg aaaactcatt tgcaccactg ctgtgccttg gaatgctagt tggagtaata
     1381 aatctctgga acagattgga atcacacgac ctggatggag tgggacagag aaattaacaa
     1441 ttacacaagc ttaatacact ccttaattga agaatcgcaa aaccagcaag aaaagaatga
     1501 acaagaatta ttggaattag ataaatgggc aagtttgtgg aattggttta acataacaaa
     1561 ttggctgtgg tatataaaat tattcataat gatagtagga ggcttggtag gtttaagaat
     1621 agtttttgct gtactttcta tagtgaatag agttaggcag ggatattcac cattatcgtt
     1681 tcagacccac ctcccaaccc cgaggggacc cgacaggccc gaaggaatag aagaagaagg
     1741 tggagagaga gacagagaca gatccattcg attagtgaac ggatctcgac ggttaacttt
     1801 taaaagaaaa ggggggattg gggggtacag tgcaggggaa agaatagtag acataatagc
     1861 aacagacata caaactaaag aattacaaaa acaaattaca aaaattcaaa attttatcga
     1921 tactagtatt atgcccagta catgacctta tgggactttc ctacttggca gtacatctac
     1981 gtattagtca tcgctattac catggtgatg cggttttggc agtacatcaa tgggcgtgga
     2041 tagcggtttg actcacgggg atttccaagt ctccacccca ttgacgtcaa tgggagtttg
     2101 ttttggcacc aaaatcaacg ggactttcca aaatgtcgta acaactccgc cccattgacg
     2161 caaatgggcg gtaggcgtgt acggtgggag gtctatataa gcagagctcg tttagtgaac
     2221 cgtcagatcg cctggagacg ccatccacgc tgttttgacc tccatagaag attctagagc
     2281 tagcaccggt ggatccggcg cgccatgtct accgagtcta tgattaggga cgtggaactg
     2341 gctgaggagg cactgcccaa aaaaaccggc ggaccacagg gctctaggag atgtctgttt
     2401 ctgtctctgt tctcttttct catcgtggct ggcgctacaa cactcttctg tctgctccat
     2461 ttcggcgtga ttggaccaca gcgagaggaa tttccccggg atctgtcact catttcacca
     2521 ctggcacagg ctgtccgatc ttcatctcgg actccannnn nnnnnnnnnn nnnnnnnnnn
     2581 nnnnnnnnnn nnnnnnnnnn nnnnnnnnnn nnnnnnnnnn nnnnnnnnnn nnnnnnnnnn
     2641 nnnnnnnnnn nnnnnnnnnn nnnnnnnnnn nnnnnnnnnn nnnnnnnnnn nnnnnnnnnn
     2701 nnnnnnnnnn nnnnnnnnnn nnnnnnnnnn nnnnnnnnnn nnnnnnnnnn nnnnnnnnnn
     2761 nnnnnnnnnn nnnnnnnnnn nnnnnnnnnn nnnnnnnnnn nnnnnnnnnn nnnnnnnnnn
     2821 nnnnnnnnnn nnnnnnnnnn nnnnnnnnnn nnnnnnnnnn nnnnnnnnnn nnnnnnnnnn
     2881 nnnnnnnnnn nnnnnnnnnn nnnnnnnnnn nnnnnnnnnn nnnnnnnnnn nnnnnnnnnn
     2941 nnnnnnnnnn nnnnnnnnnn nnnnnnnnnn nnnnnnnnnn nnnnnnnnnn nnnnnnnnnn
     3001 nnnggcctcg agggccgagc tcatggcgca cctaggcctt tgaattccat ggacgagaag
     3061 accactggtt ggcgaggtgg acacgttgtt gaaggactgg ctggggaact tgaacaactt
     3121 cgtgcacgac tggagcatca cccacaaggt caacgtgaac cacctgcagg tatggtgagc
     3181 aagggcgagg agctgttcac cggggtggtg cccatcctgg tcgagctgga cggcgacgta
     3241 aacggccaca agttcagcgt gtccggcgag ggcgagggcg atgccaccta cggcaagctg
     3301 accctgaagt tcatctgcac caccggcaag ctgcccgtgc cctggcccac cctcgtgacc
     3361 accctgacct acggcgtgca gtgcttcagc cgctaccccg accacatgaa gcagcacgac
     3421 ttcttcaagt ccgccatgcc cgaaggctac gtccaggagc gcaccatctt cttcaaggac
     3481 gacggcaact acaagacccg cgccgaggtg aagttcgagg gcgacaccct ggtgaaccgc
     3541 atcgagctga agggcatcga cttcaaggag gacggcaaca tcctggggca caagctggag
     3601 tacaactaca acagccacaa cgtctatatc atggccgaca agcagaagaa cggcatcaag
     3661 gtgaacttca agatccgcca caacatcgag gacggcagcg tgcagctcgc cgaccactac
     3721 cagcagaaca cccccatcgg cgacggcccc gtgctgctgc ccgacaacca ctacctgagc
     3781 acccagtccg ccctgagcaa agaccccaac gagaagcgcg atcacatggt cctgctggag
     3841 ttcgtgaccg ccgccgggat cactctcggc atggacgagc tgtacaaggg ccggccttaa
     3901 ggcctcgagg gccaattaat taagcggccg caaggatctg cgatcgctcc ggtgcccgtc
     3961 agtgggcaga gcgcacatcg cccacagtcc ccgagaagtt ggggggaggg gtcggcaatt
     4021 gaacgggtgc ctagagaagg tggcgcgggg taaactggga aagtgatgtc gtgtactggc
     4081 tccgcctttt tcccgagggt gggggagaac cgtatataag tgcagtagtc gccgtgaacg
     4141 ttctttttcg caacgggttt gccgccagaa cacagctgaa gcttcgaggg gctcgcatct
     4201 ctccttcacg cgcccgccgc cctacctgag gccgccatcc acgccggttg agtcgcgttc
     4261 tgccgcctcc cgcctgtggt gcctcctgaa ctgcgtccgc cgtctaggta agtttaaagc
     4321 tcaggtcgag accgggcctt tgtccggcgc tcccttggag cctacctaga ctcagccggc
     4381 tctccacgct ttgcctgacc ctgcttgctc aactctacgt ctttgtttcg ttttctgttc
     4441 tgcgccgtta cagatccaag ctgtgaccgg cgcctacgct agatgaccga gtacaagccc
     4501 acggtgcgcc tcgccacccg cgacgacgtc cccagggccg tacgcaccct cgccgccgcg
     4561 ttcgccgact accccgccac gcgccacacc gtcgatccgg accgccacat cgagcgggtc
     4621 accgagctgc aagaactctt cctcacgcgc gtcgggctcg acatcggcaa ggtgtgggtc
     4681 gcggacgacg gcgccgcggt ggcggtctgg accacgccgg agagcgtcga agcgggggcg
     4741 gtgttcgccg agatcggccc gcgcatggcc gagttgagcg gttcccggct ggccgcgcag
     4801 caacagatgg aaggcctcct ggcgccgcac cggcccaagg agcccgcgtg gttcctggcc
     4861 accgtcggcg tctcgcccga ccaccagggc aagggtctgg gcagcgccgt cgtgctcccc
     4921 ggagtggagg cggccgagcg cgccggggtg cccgccttcc tggagacctc cgcgccccgc
     4981 aacctcccct tctacgagcg gctcggcttc accgtcaccg ccgacgtcga ggtgcccgaa
     5041 ggaccgcgca cctggtgcat gacccgcaag cccggtgcct gagtcgacaa tcaacctctg
     5101 gattacaaaa tttgtgaaag attgactggt attcttaact atgttgctcc ttttacgcta
     5161 tgtggatacg ctgctttaat gcctttgtat catgctattg cttcccgtat ggctttcatt
     5221 ttctcctcct tgtataaatc ctggttgctg tctctttatg aggagttgtg gcccgttgtc
     5281 aggcaacgtg gcgtggtgtg cactgtgttt gctgacgcaa cccccactgg ttggggcatt
     5341 gccaccacct gtcagctcct ttccgggact ttcgctttcc ccctccctat tgccacggcg
     5401 gaactcatcg ccgcctgcct tgcccgctgc tggacagggg ctcggctgtt gggcactgac
     5461 aattccgtgg tgttgtcggg gaaatcatcg tcctttcctt ggctgctcgc ctgtgttgcc
     5521 acctggattc tgcgcgggac gtccttctgc tacgtccctt cggccctcaa tccagcggac
     5581 cttccttccc gcggcctgct gccggctctg cggcctcttc cgcgtcttcg ccttcgccct
     5641 cagacgagtc ggatctccct ttgggccgcc tccccgcctg gtacctttaa gaccaatgac
     5701 ttacaaggca gctgtagatc ttagccactt tttaaaagaa aaggggggac tggaagggct
     5761 aattcactcc caacgaaaat aagatctgct ttttgcttgt actgggtctc tctggttaga
     5821 ccagatctga gcctgggagc tctctggcta actagggaac ccactgctta agcctcaata
     5881 aagcttgcct tgagtgcttc aagtagtgtg tgcccgtctg ttgtgtgact ctggtaacta
     5941 gagatccctc agaccctttt agtcagtgtg gaaaatctct agcagtagta gttcatgtca
     6001 tcttattatt cagtatttat aacttgcaaa gaaatgaata tcagagagtg agaggaactt
     6061 gtttattgca gcttataatg gttacaaata aagcaatagc atcacaaatt tcacaaataa
     6121 agcatttttt tcactgcatt ctagttgtgg tttgtccaaa ctcatcaatg tatcttatca
     6181 tgtctggctc tagctatccc gcccctaact ccgcccagtt ccgcccattc tccgccccat
     6241 ggctgactaa ttttttttat ttatgcagag gccgaggccg cctcggcctc tgagctattc
     6301 cagaagtagt gaggaggctt ttttggaggc ctagactttt gcagagacgg cccaaattcg
     6361 taatcatggt catagctgtt tcctgtgtga aattgttatc cgctcacaat tccacacaac
     6421 atacgagccg gaagcataaa gtgtaaagcc tggggtgcct aatgagtgag ctaactcaca
     6481 ttaattgcgt tgcgctcact gcccgctttc cagtcgggaa acctgtcgtg ccagctgcat
     6541 taatgaatcg gccaacgcgc ggggagaggc ggtttgcgta ttgggcgctc ttccgcttcc
     6601 tcgctcactg actcgctgcg ctcggtcgtt cggctgcggc gagcggtatc agctcactca
     6661 aaggcggtaa tacggttatc cacagaatca ggggataacg caggaaagaa catgtgagca
     6721 aaaggccagc aaaaggccag gaaccgtaaa aaggccgcgt tgctggcgtt tttccatagg
     6781 ctccgccccc ctgacgagca tcacaaaaat cgacgctcaa gtcagaggtg gcgaaacccg
     6841 acaggactat aaagatacca ggcgtttccc cctggaagct ccctcgtgcg ctctcctgtt
     6901 ccgaccctgc cgcttaccgg atacctgtcc gcctttctcc cttcgggaag cgtggcgctt
     6961 tctcatagct cacgctgtag gtatctcagt tcggtgtagg tcgttcgctc caagctgggc
     7021 tgtgtgcacg aaccccccgt tcagcccgac cgctgcgcct tatccggtaa ctatcgtctt
     7081 gagtccaacc cggtaagaca cgacttatcg ccactggcag cagccactgg taacaggatt
     7141 agcagagcga ggtatgtagg cggtgctaca gagttcttga agtggtggcc taactacggc
     7201 tacactagaa ggacagtatt tggtatctgc gctctgctga agccagttac cttcggaaaa
     7261 agagttggta gctcttgatc cggcaaacaa accaccgctg gtagcggtgg tttttttgtt
     7321 tgcaagcagc agattacgcg cagaaaaaaa ggatctcaag aagatccttt gatcttttct
     7381 acggggtctg acgctcagtg gaacgaaaac tcacgttaag ggattttggt catgagatta
     7441 tcaaaaagga tcttcaccta gatcctttta aattaaaaat gaagttttaa atcaatctaa
     7501 agtatatatg agtaaacttg gtctgacagt taccaatgct taatcagtga ggcacctatc
     7561 tcagcgatct gtctatttcg ttcatccata gttgcctgac tccccgtcgt gtagataact
     7621 acgatacggg agggcttacc atctggcccc agtgctgcaa tgataccgcg agacccacgc
     7681 tcaccggctc cagatttatc agcaataaac cagccagccg gaagggccga gcgcagaagt
     7741 ggtcctgcaa ctttatccgc ctccatccag tctattaatt gttgccggga agctagagta
     7801 agtagttcgc cagttaatag tttgcgcaac gttgttgcca ttgctacagg catcgtggtg
     7861 tcacgctcgt cgtttggtat ggcttcattc agctccggtt cccaacgatc aaggcgagtt
     7921 acatgatccc ccatgttgtg caaaaaagcg gttagctcct tcggtcctcc gatcgttgtc
     7981 agaagtaagt tggccgcagt gttatcactc atggttatgg cagcactgca taattctctt
     8041 actgtcatgc catccgtaag atgcttttct gtgactggtg agtactcaac caagtcattc
     8101 tgagaatagt gtatgcggcg accgagttgc tcttgcccgg cgtcaatacg ggataatacc
     8161 gcgccacata gcagaacttt aaaagtgctc atcattggaa aacgttcttc ggggcgaaaa
     8221 ctctcaagga tcttaccgct gttgagatcc agttcgatgt aacccactcg tgcacccaac
     8281 tgatcttcag catcttttac tttcaccagc gtttctgggt gagcaaaaac aggaaggcaa
     8341 aatgccgcaa aaaagggaat aagggcgaca cggaaatgtt gaatactcat actcttcctt
     8401 tttcaatatt attgaagcat ttatcagggt tattgtctca tgagcggata catatttgaa
     8461 tgtatttaga aaaataaaca aataggggtt ccgcgcacat ttccccgaaa agtgccacct
     8521 gacgtctaag aaaccattat tatcatgaca ttaacctata aaaataggcg tatcacgagg
     8581 ccctttcgtc tcgcgcgttt cggtgatgac ggtgaaaacc tctgacacat gcagctcccg
     8641 gagacggtca cagcttgtct gtaagcggat gccgggagca gacaagcccg tcagggcgcg
     8701 tcagcgggtg ttggcgggtg tcggggctgg cttaactatg cggcatcaga gcagattgta
     8761 ctgagagtgc accatatgcg gtgtgaaata ccgcacagat gcgtaaggag aaaataccgc
     8821 atcaggcgcc attcgccatt caggctgcgc aactgttggg aagggcgatc ggtgcgggcc
     8881 tcttcgctat tacgccagct ggcgaaaggg ggatgtgctg caaggcgatt aagttgggta
     8941 acgccagggt tttcccagtc acgacgttgt aaaacgacgg ccagtgccaa gctg
//
