>Addgene plasmid #65282 | pCDH_TNF-SBP-EGFP | addgene partial sequence | sequence record 114804 | CMV-F 5'-CGCAAATGGGCGGTAGGCGTG-3'
GTCAGATCGCCTGGAGACGCCATCCACGCTGTTTTGACCTCCATAGAAGATTCTAGAGCTAGCACCGGTG
GATCCGGCGCGCCATGTCTACCGAGTCTATGATTAGGGACGTGGAACTGGCTGAGGAGGCACTGCCCAAA
AAAACCGGCGGACCACAGGGCTCTAGGAGATGTCTGTTTCTGTCTCTGTTCTCTTTTCTCATCGTGGCTG
GCGCTACAACACTCTTCTGTCTGCTCCATTTCGGCGTGATTGGACCACAGCGAGAGGAATTTCCCCGGGA
TCTGTCACTCATTTCACCACTGGCACAGGCTGTCCGATCTTCATCTCGGACTCCA
[357 nt withheld, positions 336-692]
