>Addgene plasmid #65282 | pCDH_TNF-SBP-EGFP | addgene partial sequence | sequence record 114805 | EGFP-N 5'-CGTCGCCGTCCAGCTCGACCAG-3'
TACCTGCAGGTGGTTCACGTTGACCTTGTGGGTGATGCTCCAGTCGTGCACGAAGTTGTTCAAGTTCCCC
AGCCAGTCCTTCAACAACGTGTCCACCTCGCCAACCAGTGGTCTTCTCGTCCATGGAATTCAAAGGCCTA
GGTGCGCCATGAGCTCGGCCCTCGAGGCC
[447 nt withheld, positions 170-616]
TGGAGTCCGAGATGAAGATCGGACAGCCTGTGCCAGTGGTGAAATGAGTGACAGAT
